Addgene plasmid #169011: pB[nos-Cas9 PUb-ZsGreen]
Purpose: For germline transformation. Expresses Cas9 in germ cells and ZsGreen marker in all cells.
Depositing lab: Max Scott. Depositing organization: North Carolina State University. Publication: Genetically Encoded CRISPR Components Yield Efficient Gene Editing in the Invasive Pest Drosophila suzukii. Kandul NP, Belikoff EJ, Liu J, Buchman A, Li F, Yamamoto A, Yang T, Shriner I, Scott MJ, Akbari OS. CRISPR J. 2021 Oct;4(5):739-751. doi: 10.1089/crispr.2021.0032. PubMed 34661429.
Backbone
  Vector backbone: pB[PUb-ZsGreen]
  Total vector size (bp): 7627
  Vector type: Insect Expression ; piggyBac
Growth in bacteria
  Bacterial resistance: Ampicillin, 100 μg/mL
  Growth temperature: 37°C
  Growth strain: DH5alpha
  Copy number: High Copy
Gene/Insert
  Gene/Insert name: Cas9
  Species: Streptococcus pyogenes
  Insert size (bp): 4163
  Promoter: Drosophila melanogaster nanos
  Cloning method: Restriction Enzyme; 5′ cloning site HapI (destroyed during cloning); 3′ cloning site PspOMI (not destroyed)
  Sequencing primers: 5′ CGCCAAAACCAAATCTGCC; 3′ GCTTGTCAATGCGGTAAGTG
Resource information
  A portion of this plasmid was derived from a plasmid made by: nos_cas9 from NIG-Fly, Japan. We moved the nos-Cas9 gene into a piggyBac vector
Terms and licenses: Academic/Nonprofit Terms; Industry Terms: Not Available to Industry
How to cite: pB[nos-Cas9 PUb-ZsGreen] was a gift from Max Scott (Addgene plasmid # 169011 ; http://n2t.net/addgene:169011 ; RRID:Addgene_169011)
