[The description below was written by a language model from this plasmid's Addgene catalogue record and pLannotate feature annotations shown in this document.]
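Description:
pB[nos-Cas9 PUb-ZsGreen] is a piggyBac transposon vector for insect germline transformation, built by moving a nos-Cas9 gene from an existing Drosophila plasmid into the pB[PUb-ZsGreen] backbone. In bacteria it is maintained as a high-copy plasmid through a ColE1/pUC-type origin and selected with ampicillin via the β-lactamase gene. An f1 origin and remnants of a pBluescript-type lac/lacZα region and multiple cloning site are also present. The catalogue lists a total vector size of about 7.6 kb, whereas the sequenced record behind the feature table is about 14.1 kb. The smaller figure may refer to the backbone alone, but the record does not say so.

The payload consists of two expression units. Streptococcus pyogenes Cas9 is driven by the Drosophila melanogaster nanos promoter, and the annotation places a nanos 3' UTR translational control element just downstream of the coding sequence. Together these elements restrict Cas9 expression to germ cells. The second unit encodes the Zoanthus green fluorescent protein ZsGreen, which according to the name and stated purpose is expressed in all cells (PUb conventionally denotes a polyubiquitin promoter) and serves as a visible marker for identifying transgenic animals. The promoters and the piggyBac terminal repeats are not annotated in the feature table. Short hits to lambda portal protein, baculovirus P74 and human TIMM44 are probably incidental matches to flanking vector sequence rather than functional genes. A φC31 attP site is also annotated, which could in principle serve as a landing site for integrase-mediated insertion.

The associated work concerns genetically encoded CRISPR components in the invasive pest Drosophila suzukii, where the construct is used to generate strains supplying Cas9 in the germline for heritable gene editing.
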