Features (pLannotate 1.2.2; 20 found; start..end, strand, type, name):
    334..375     -  misc_feature   MCS (fragment): pBluescript multiple cloning site
    688..1155    +  CDS            B (fragment): PORTL_LAMBD - Experimental evidence at protein level: Swiss-Prot protein existence level 1. Forms the portal vertex of the capsid (PubMed:6228056, PubMed:6232391). This portal plays critical roles in head assembly, genome packaging, neck/tail attachment, and genome ejection (Probable). The portal protein multimerizes as a single ring-shaped homododecamer arranged around a central channel (PubMed:6232391). Binds to the terminase subunits to form the packaging machine (PubMed:7799432). From Escherichia phage lambda (Bacteriophage lambda).
   1191..1213    -  protein_bind   lac operator (fragment): The lac repressor binds to the lac operator to inhibit transcription in E. coli. This inhibition can be relieved by adding lactose or isopropyl-β-D-thiogalactopyranoside (IPTG). lac repressor encoded by lacI
   1217..1247    -  promoter       lac promoter: promoter for the E. coli lac operon
   1262..1283    -  protein_bind   CAP binding site: CAP binding activates transcription in the presence of cAMP. E. coli catabolite activator protein
   1296..1388    -  CDS            lacI (fragment): lac repressor; lacI; The lac repressor binds to the lac operator to inhibit transcription in E. coli. This inhibition can be relieved by adding lactose or isopropyl-β-D-thiogalactopyranoside (IPTG).
   1571..2159    -  rep_origin     ori: high-copy-number ColE1/pMB1/pBR322/pUC origin of replication
   2330..3190    -  CDS            AmpR: β-lactamase; bla; confers resistance to ampicillin, carbenicillin, and related antibiotics
   3191..3295    -  promoter       AmpR promoter: bla
   3348..3776    -  rep_origin     f1 ori (sequence partly withheld): f1 bacteriophage origin of replication; arrow indicates direction of (+) strand synthesis
   3781..3936    -  CDS            lacZα (fragment): LacZα fragment of β-galactosidase; lacZ fragment
   3938..4057    +  CDS            B (fragment): PORTL_LAMBD - Experimental evidence at protein level: Swiss-Prot protein existence level 1. Forms the portal vertex of the capsid (PubMed:6228056, PubMed:6232391). This portal plays critical roles in head assembly, genome packaging, neck/tail attachment, and genome ejection (Probable). The portal protein multimerizes as a single ring-shaped homododecamer arranged around a central channel (PubMed:6232391). Binds to the terminase subunits to form the packaging machine (PubMed:7799432). From Escherichia phage lambda (Bacteriophage lambda).
   4299..4320    -  misc_feature   MCS (fragment): pBluescript multiple cloning site
   4390..4489    +  protein_bind   phage φC31 attP: attachment site of phage φC31 phage φC31 integrase
   4562..4602    +  misc_feature   MCS (fragment): multiple cloning site
   6628..7323    +  CDS            ZsGreen: Zoanthus green fluorescent protein (Matz et al., 1999)
   7362..8012    -  CDS            P74 (fragment): PIF0_NPVAC - Experimental evidence at protein level: Swiss-Prot protein existence level 1. Plays an essential role for oral infectivity of occlusion- derived virus (ODV) and functions also in host midgut attachment and fusion by binding to a specific host receptor. From Autographa californica nuclear polyhedrosis virus (AcMNPV).
   8013..8183    -  CDS            TIMM44 (fragment): TIM44_HUMAN - Also known as MIMT44, TIM44. Experimental evidence at protein level: Swiss-Prot protein existence level 1. Essential component of the PAM complex, a complex required for the translocation of transit peptide-containing proteins from the inner membrane into the mitochondrial matrix in an ATP-dependent manner (By similarity). Recruits mitochondrial HSP70 to drive protein translocation into the matrix using ATP as an energy source (By similarity). From Homo sapiens (Human).
   9307..13410   +  CDS            cas9: CAS9_STRP1 - Also known as csn1 From Streptococcus pyogenes serotype M1.
  13486..13549   +  ncRNA          nos TCE: Accession: RF00161 - Nanos 3' UTR translation control element
>Addgene plasmid #169011 | pB[nos-Cas9 PUb-ZsGreen] | addgene full sequence | sequence record 331621 | Addgene NGS Result
TATATATATATATATATATATATATATATATGTTATATATTTATTCAATTTTGTTTACCATTGATCAATT
TTTCACACATGAAACAACCGCCAGCATTATATAATTTTTTTATTTTTTTAAAAAATGTGTACACATATTC
TGAAAATGAAAAATTCAATGGCTCGAGTGCCAAATAAAGAAATGGTTACAATTTAAGGAAACAAATGTCC
TTCTTGCGTTTGAAACAACTAATCCTTTTCGCCCTCGCGGCGTTTCTCGAAAAGGGCCAGGAAGATGCCA
TCGCATGCACTTGGCTTTCCACCGTTGGTATCGATACCGTCGACCTCGAGGGGGGGCCCCCCCTCGAGGT
CGACGGTATCGATAAGCTTGATATCTATAACAAGAAAATATATATATAATAAGTTATCACGTAAGTAGAA
CATGAAATAACAATATAATTATCGTATGAGTTAAATCTTAAAAGTCACGTAAAAGATAATCATGCGTCAT
TTTGACTCACGCGGTCGTTATAGTTCAAAATCAGTGACACTTACCGCATTGACAAGCACGCCTCACGGGA
GCTCCAAGCGGCGACTGAGATGTCCTAAATGCACAGCGACGGATTCGCGCTATTTAGAAAGAGAGAGCAA
TATTTCAAGAATGCATGCGTCAATTTTACGCAGACTATCTTTCTAGGGTTAATCTAGCTGCATCAGGATC
ATATCGTCGGGTCTTTTTTCCGGCTCAGTCATCGCCCAAGCTGGCGCTATCTGGGCATCGGGGAGGAAGA
AGCCCGTGCCTTTTCCCGCGAGGTTGAAGCGGCATGGAAAGAGTTTGCCGAGGATGACTGCTGCTGCATT
GACGTTGAGCGAAAACGCACGTTTACCATGATGATTCGGGAAGGTGTGGCCATGCACGCCTTTAACGGTG
AACTGTTCGTTCAGGCCACCTGGGATACCAGTTCGTCGCGGCTTTTCCGGACACAGTTCCGGATGGTCAG
CCCGAAGCGCATCAGCAACCCGAACAATACCGGCGACAGCCGGAACTGCCGTGCCGGTGTGCAGATTAAT
GACAGCGGTGCGGCGCTGGGATATTACGTCAGCGAGGACGGGTATCCTGGCTGGATGCCGCAGAAATGGA
CATGGATACCCCGTGAGTTACCCGGCGGGCGCGCTTGGCGTAATCATGGTCATAGCTGTTTCCTGTGTGA
AATTGTTATCCGCTCACAATTCCACACAACATACGAGCCGGAAGCATAAAGTGTAAAGCCTGGGGTGCCT
AATGAGTGAGCTAACTCACATTAATTGCGTTGCGCTCACTGCCCGCTTTCCAGTCGGGAAACCTGTCGTG
CCAGCTGCATTAATGAATCGGCCAACGCGCGGGGAGAGGCGGTTTGCGTATTGGGCGCTCTTCCGCTTCC
TCGCTCACTGACTCGCTGCGCTCGGTCGTTCGGCTGCGGCGAGCGGTATCAGCTCACTCAAAGGCGGTAA
TACGGTTATCCACAGAATCAGGGGATAACGCAGGAAAGAACATGTGAGCAAAAGGCCAGCAAAAGGCCAG
GAACCGTAAAAAGGCCGCGTTGCTGGCGTTTTTCCATAGGCTCCGCCCCCCTGACGAGCATCACAAAAAT
CGACGCTCAAGTCAGAGGTGGCGAAACCCGACAGGACTATAAAGATACCAGGCGTTTCCCCCTGGAAGCT
CCCTCGTGCGCTCTCCTGTTCCGACCCTGCCGCTTACCGGATACCTGTCCGCCTTTCTCCCTTCGGGAAG
CGTGGCGCTTTCTCATAGCTCACGCTGTAGGTATCTCAGTTCGGTGTAGGTCGTTCGCTCCAAGCTGGGC
TGTGTGCACGAACCCCCCGTTCAGCCCGACCGCTGCGCCTTATCCGGTAACTATCGTCTTGAGTCCAACC
CGGTAAGACACGACTTATCGCCACTGGCAGCAGCCACTGGTAACAGGATTAGCAGAGCGAGGTATGTAGG
CGGTGCTACAGAGTTCTTGAAGTGGTGGCCTAACTACGGCTACACTAGAAGAACAGTATTTGGTATCTGC
GCTCTGCTGAAGCCAGTTACCTTCGGAAAAAGAGTTGGTAGCTCTTGATCCGGCAAACAAACCACCGCTG
GTAGCGGTGGTTTTTTTGTTTGCAAGCAGCAGATTACGCGCAGAAAAAAAGGATCTCAAGAAGATCCTTT
GATCTTTTCTACGGGGTCTGACGCTCAGTGGAACGAAAACTCACGTTAAGGGATTTTGGTCATGAGATTA
TCAAAAAGGATCTTCACCTAGATCCTTTTAAATTAAAAATGAAGTTTTAAATCAATCTAAAGTATATATG
AGTAAACTTGGTCTGACAGTTACCAATGCTTAATCAGTGAGGCACCTATCTCAGCGATCTGTCTATTTCG
TTCATCCATAGTTGCCTGACTCCCCGTCGTGTAGATAACTACGATACGGGAGGGCTTACCATCTGGCCCC
AGTGCTGCAATGATACCGCGAGACCCACGCTCACCGGCTCCAGATTTATCAGCAATAAACCAGCCAGCCG
GAAGGGCCGAGCGCAGAAGTGGTCCTGCAACTTTATCCGCCTCCATCCAGTCTATTAATTGTTGCCGGGA
AGCTAGAGTAAGTAGTTCGCCAGTTAATAGTTTGCGCAACGTTGTTGCCATTGCTACAGGCATCGTGGTG
TCACGCTCGTCGTTTGGTATGGCTTCATTCAGCTCCGGTTCCCAACGATCAAGGCGAGTTACATGATCCC
CCATGTTGTGCAAAAAAGCGGTTAGCTCCTTCGGTCCTCCGATCGTTGTCAGAAGTAAGTTGGCCGCAGT
GTTATCACTCATGGTTATGGCAGCACTGCATAATTCTCTTACTGTCATGCCATCCGTAAGATGCTTTTCT
GTGACTGGTGAGTACTCAACCAAGTCATTCTGAGAATAGTGTATGCGGCGACCGAGTTGCTCTTGCCCGG
CGTCAATACGGGATAATACCGCGCCACATAGCAGAACTTTAAAAGTGCTCATCATTGGAAAACGTTCTTC
GGGGCGAAAACTCTCAAGGATCTTACCGCTGTTGAGATCCAGTTCGATGTAACCCACTCGTGCACCCAAC
TGATCTTCAGCATCTTTTACTTTCACCAGCGTTTCTGGGTGAGCAAAAACAGGAAGGCAAAATGCCGCAA
AAAAGGGAATAAGGGCGACACGGAAATGTTGAATACTCATACTCTTCCTTTTTCAATATTATTGAAGCAT
TTATCAGGGTTATTGTCTCATGAGCGGATACATATTTGAATGTATTTAGAAAAATAAACAAATAGGGGTT
CCGCGCACATTTCCCCGAAAAGTGCCACCTAAATTGTAAGCGTTAATATTTTGTTAAAATTCGCGTTAAA
TTTTTGTTAAATCAGCTCATTTTTTAACCAATAGGCCGAAATCGGCAAAATCCCTTATAAATCAAAAGAA
TAGACCGAGATAGGGT
[37 nt withheld, positions 3447-3483]
AAAGAACGTGGACTCCAACGTCAAAGG
[49 nt withheld, positions 3511-3559]
T
[91 nt withheld, positions 3561-3651]
G
[124 nt withheld, positions 3653-3776]
CCCATTCGCCATTCAGGCTGCGCAACTGTTGGGAAGGGCGATCGGTGCGGGCCTCTTCGCTATTACGCCA
GCTGGCGAAAGGGGGATGTGCTGCAAGGCGATTAAGTTGGGTAACGCCAGGGTTTTCCCAGTCACGACGT
TGTAAAACGACGGCCAGTGAGCGCGCCTCGTTCATTCACGTTTTTGAACCCGTGGAGGACGGGCAGACTC
GCGGTGCAAATGTGTTTTACAGCGTGATGGAGCAGATGAAGATGCTCGACACGCTGCAGAACACGCAGCT
AGATTAACCCTAGAAAGATAATCATATTGTGACGTACGTTAAAGATAATCATGTGTAAAATTGACGCATG
TGTTTTATCGGTCTGTATATCGAGGTTTATTTATTAATTTGAATAGATATTAAGTTTTATTATATTTACA
CTTACATACTAATAATAAATTCAACAAACAATTTATTTATGTTTATTTATTTATTAAAAAAAACAAAAAC
TCAAAATTTCTTCTATAAAGTAACAAAACTTTTATCGAATTCCTGCAGCCCGGGACTAGTACTGACGGAC
ACACCGAAGCCCCGGCGGCAACCCTCAGCGGATGCCCCGGGGCTTCACGTTTTCCCAGGTCAGAAGCGGT
TTTCGGGAGTAGTGCCCCAACTGGGGTAACCTTTGAGTTCTCTCAGTTGGGGGCGTAGGGTCGCCGACAT
GACACAAGGGGTTGTGACCGGGGTGGACACGTACGCGGGTGCTTACGACCGTCAGTCGCGCGAGCGCGAC
TAGTACAGCCCGGGGGATCTCGAGCTCAAGCTTCGAATTCTGCAGTCGACGGTACCCGATCTTGTCGCCG
GAACGCAGCGACAGAGATTCCAATGTGTCCGTATCTTTCAGGCTTTTGCCCTTCAGTTCCAGACGAAGCG
ACTGGCGATTCGCGTGTGGGGTCTGCTTCAGGGTCTTGTGAATTAGGGCGCGCAGATCGCCGATGGGCGT
GGCGCCGGAGGGCACCTTCACCTTGCCGTACGGCTTGCTGTTCTTCGCGTTCAAAATCTCCAGCTCCATT
TTGCTTTCGGTGCGCTTGCAATCAGTACTGTCCAAAATCGAAAATCGCCGAACCGTAGTGTGACCGTGCG
GGGCTCTGCGAAAATAAACTTTTTTAGGTATATGGCCACACACGGGGAAAGCACAGTGGATTATATGTTT
TAATATTATAATATGCAGGTTTTCATTACTTATCCAGATGTAAGCCCACTTAAAGCGATTTAACAATTAT
TTGCCGAAAGAGTATAAACAAATTTCACTTAAAAATGGATTAAGAAAAGCTTGTGTAAGATTATGCGCAG
CGTTGCCAGATAGCTCCATTTAAAACACTTCAAAAACAATAAGTTTTGAAAATATATACATAAATAGCAG
TCGTTGCCGCAACGCTCAACACATCACACTTTTAAAACACCCTTTACCTACACAGAATTACTTTTTAAAT
TTCCAGTCAAGCTGCGAGTTTCAAAATTATAGCCGGTAGAGAAGACAGTGCTATTTCAAAAGCAAACTAA
CAAGGGTCTTAAATTCCAAAACACCAATCCTAACAAGCCTTGGACTTTTGTAAGTTTAGATCAAAGGTGG
CATTGCATTCAATGTCATGGTAAGAAGTAGGTCGTCTAGGTAGAAATCCTCATTCAGCCGGTCAAGTCAG
TACGAGAAAGGTCTCAATTTGAAATTGTCTTAAAAATATTTTATTGTTTTGTACTGTGGTGAGTTTAAAC
GAAAAACACAAAAAAAAAGTGATACACAGAAATCATAAAAAATTTTAATACAAGGTATTCGTACGTATCA
AAAACATTTCGGCACAATTTTTTTTCTCTGTACTAAAGTGTTACGAACACTACGGTATTTTTTAGTGATT
TTCAACGGACACCGAAGGTATATAAACAGCGTTCGCGAACGGTCGCCTTCAAAACCAATTGACATTTGCA
GCAGCAAGTACAAGTAGAAAGTAAAGCGCAATCAGCGAAAAATTTATACTTAATTGTTGGTGATTAAAGT
ACAATTAAAAGAACATTCTCGAAAGTCACAAGAAACGTAAGTTTTTAACTCGCTGTTACCAATTAGTAAT
AAGAGCAACAAGACGTTGAGTAATTTCAAGAAAAACTGCATTTCAAGGTCTTTGTTCGGCCATTTTTTTT
TTATTCAACGCTCTACGTAATTACAAAATAAGAAATTGGCAGCCACGCATCTTGTTTTCCCAATGAATTG
GCATCAAAACGCAAACAAATCTATAAATAAAACTTGCGTGTTGATTTTCGCCAAGATTTATTGGCAAATT
GTGAAATTCGCAGTGACGCATTTGAAAATTCGAGAAATCACGAACGCACTCGAGCATTTGTGTGCATGTT
ATTAGTTAGTTGTTTAGTTAATTGAAGTATTTTACCAACGAAATCCACTTATTTTTAGCTGAAATAGAGT
AGGTTGCTTAAACAAAGCCACGTCTGAAAATTTCTTATTGCTTGTAGTTGTGACGTCACCATATACACAC
AAAATAATGTGTATGCATGCATTTCAGCTGTGTATATATACATGCACACACTCGCAACACGAAAACGATG
ACGAAGCAACGGAACAAAGGTTTCTCAACTACCCTTTGTTCCCTGTTTCTTCGCTTTCCTTTGTTCCAAT
ATTCGTAGAGGGTTAATAGGGGTTTCTCAACAAAGTTGGCGTCGATAAATAAGTTTCCCATTTTTATTCC
CCAGCCAGGAAGTTAGTTTCAATAGTTTTGTAATTTCAACGAAACTCATTTGATTTCGTACTAATTTTCC
ACATCTCTATTTTCTGCCCGCAGAATAATCCAAAATGCAGATCGGGGATCCATGGCTCAGTCAAAGCACG
GTCTAACAAAAGAAATGACAATGAAATACCGTATGGAAGGGTGCGTCGATGGACATAAATTTGTGATCAC
GGGAGAGGGCATTGGATATCCGTTCAAAGGGAAACAGGCTATTAATCTGTGTGTGGTCGAAGGTGGACCA
TTGCCATTTGCCGAAGACATATTGTCAGCTGCCTTTATGTACGGAAACAGGGTTTTCACTGAATATCCTC
AAGACATAGCTGACTATTTCAAGAACTCGTGTCCTGCTGGTTATACATGGGACAGGTCTTTTCTCTTTGA
GGATGGAGCAGTTTGCATATGTAATGCAGATATAACAGTGAGTGTTGAAGAAAACTGCATGTATCATGAG
TCCAAATTTTATGGAGTGAATTTTCCTGCTGATGGACCTGTGATGAAAAAGATGACAGATAACTGGGAGC
CATCCTGCGAGAAGATCATACCAGTACCTAAGCAGGGGATATTGAAAGGGGATGTCTCCATGTACCTCCT
TCTGAAGGATGGTGGGCGTTTACGGTGCCAATTCGACACAGTTTACAAAGCAAAGTCTGTGCCAAGAAAG
ATGCCGGACTGGCACTTCATCCAGCATAAGCTCACCCGTGAAGACCGCAGCGATGCTAAGAATCAGAAAT
GGCATCTGACAGAACATGCTATTGCATCCGGATCTGCATTGCCCTGAAAGCTTGCAGCCAAACCCTCTAG
AATGAATCGTTTTTAAAATAACAAATCAATTGTTTTATAATATTCGTACGATTCTTTGATTATGTAATAA
AATGTGATCATTAGGAAGATTACGAAAAATATAAAAAATATGAGTTCTGTGTGTATAACAAATGCTGTAA
ACGCCACAATTGTGTTTGTTGCAAATAAACCCATGATTATTTGATTAAAATTGTTGTTTTCTTTGTTCAT
AGACAATAGTGTGTTTTGCCTAAACGTGTACTGCATAAACTCCATGCGAGTGTATAGCGAGCTAGTGGCT
AACGCTTGCCCCACCAAAGTAGATTCGTCAAAATCCTCAATTTCATCACCCTCCTCCAAGTTTAACATTT
GGCCGTCGGAATTAACTTCTAAAGATGCCACATAATCTAATAAATGAAATAGAGATTCAAACGTGGCGTC
ATCGTCCGTTTCGACCATTTCCGAAAAGAACTCGGGCATAAACTCTATGATTTCTCTGGACGTGGTGTTG
TCGAAACTCTCAAAGTACGCAGTCAGGAACGTGCGCGACATGTCGTCGGGAAACTCGCGCGGAAACATGT
TGTTGTAACCGAACGGGTCCCATAGCGCCAAAACCAAATCTGCCAGCGTCAATAGAATGAGCACGATGCC
GACAATGGAGCTGGCTTGGATAGCGATTCGAGTTAAACGCGCCGATTTCAGGGCATCCGATTCTTCCAGC
TTCTGGGCCTCCTCACGGAACTTTCGGATATTGTCCTTGATCTCCTTGTTCTTATCCATCTCCGCCTTCA
TGTTGTCGAAGAACTGCGAGAAGAAGCCGGCCCTGCGACCTGGCGCACTATAAAAGCGGGGCTGCGGAGT
AAAGTCATGACTTAGGCCGGTTGCGCCATGGGGTTTTATGAGCCAAACTCTAACCTGCTGCTGCTGCAGG
TTCTGCGAGGCCTGCTGGCACGTGAAGAGACAGGCGCGATCCCGCACAAGGGCAGCTATTCTGTACTGCA
AGGAGAAAAAATCATTGAAAGCTTCGACCGTTTTAACCTCGAAATATGCACATGTAAGGACGGATGTGAG
CGAACGCCAGTGATGACCGGGATCAGAGGTAACCTACCATGGTGGGGATTAGGTGACCGTTCGCAGGTAG
TTTGATCGGAGCGAATGTTCGGGGGGTCTGGCGTCAGAGGCTCTAAACTTTATGTAATTCCTGCCGCGAA
ACACGCACGTATCAAGCAGTCAGCTGTTCTCTTCGTTCAGCGCGCGCCGGTGTTGCAAAACGAGCGCTCT
TCGCCGGCGGTGGCTCGTGCGATAGTTCGTTTTGTCGGTAATCCGATGTTGCCGCGCCGATATCATGTGA
TGTTGTCACAGTGCGCGAAATTCGAATGGTGGTGTGCAGTGATTGTGTTGTGACGGCGAGTGGCGCGTGT
GGGTGCTTAGTTTTGGGAGATGTTTTCGTATTTTTTTGTTGATAACTCAGGCTTTGTTGCTGTGTTGTAG
TACTATTTTCCATTGCGCGGTGTCCAGCTTTTAATTAGTGGCACATATTCTTAGCAAGTAAAAATTATTT
TGCATACTATTAAATTTCTTATAAATTATTTTCTAAAATTAAGTTTACCTTTTCAATTTTACTAAAAATA
TCGATATATTTATTATCGCTGGAAAACTACATTATTCCACCTCTAAGCAAGAACCGTTAGTTGGCGCGTA
GCTTTACCACAAAATTCCTGGAATTGCCGTACGCTTCGCAGTTGTTTCAAGTTGTCTAAGGGACATACGA
TTTTTTTTGCCTCTGCGTCACGATTTTAACCCAAAAGCGAGTTTAGTTACATGTACATTATTATTAGATA
AAGAAGTATCGCGAATACTTCAGTTGAATAAACTGTGCTTGGTTTTTGGGTGAGGATTTGTGGAAAGTAG
AGTGCGCGATAACCGTAACTTTCGACCCGGATTTTCGCCACTAGTTCTAGAGGATCGAACCCTTGCCACC
ATGGACAAGAAGTACTCCATTGGGCTCGATATCGGCACAAACAGCGTCGGCTGGGCCGTCATTACGGACG
AGTACAAGGTGCCGAGCAAAAAATTCAAAGTTCTGGGCAATACCGATCGCCACAGCATAAAGAAGAACCT
CATTGGCGCCCTCCTGTTCGACTCCGGGGAGACGGCCGAAGCCACGCGGCTCAAAAGAACAGCACGGCGC
AGATATACCCGCAGAAAGAATCGGATCTGCTACCTGCAGGAGATCTTTAGTAATGAGATGGCTAAGGTGG
ATGACTCTTTCTTCCATAGGCTGGAGGAGTCCTTTTTGGTGGAGGAGGATAAAAAGCACGAGCGCCACCC
AATCTTTGGCAATATCGTGGACGAGGTGGCGTACCATGAAAAGTACCCAACCATATATCATCTGAGGAAG
AAGCTTGTAGACAGTACTGATAAGGCTGACTTGCGGTTGATCTATCTCGCGCTGGCGCATATGATCAAAT
TTCGGGGACACTTCCTCATCGAGGGGGACCTGAACCCAGACAACAGCGATGTCGACAAACTCTTTATCCA
ACTGGTTCAGACTTACAATCAGCTTTTCGAAGAGAACCCGATCAACGCATCCGGAGTTGACGCCAAAGCA
ATCCTGAGCGCTAGGCTGTCCAAATCCCGGCGGCTCGAAAACCTCATCGCACAGCTCCCTGGGGAGAAGA
AGAACGGCCTGTTTGGTAATCTTATCGCCCTGTCACTCGGGCTGACCCCCAACTTTAAATCTAACTTCGA
CCTGGCCGAAGATGCCAAGCTTCAACTGAGCAAAGACACCTACGATGATGATCTCGACAATCTGCTGGCC
CAGATCGGCGACCAGTACGCAGACCTTTTTTTGGCGGCAAAGAACCTGTCAGACGCCATTCTGCTGAGTG
ATATTCTGCGAGTGAACACGGAGATCACCAAAGCTCCGCTGAGCGCTAGTATGATCAAGCGCTATGATGA
GCACCACCAAGACTTGACTTTGCTGAAGGCCCTTGTCAGACAGCAACTGCCTGAGAAGTACAAGGAAATT
TTCTTCGATCAGTCTAAAAATGGCTACGCCGGATACATTGACGGCGGAGCAAGCCAGGAGGAATTTTACA
AATTTATTAAGCCCATCTTGGAAAAAATGGACGGCACCGAGGAGCTGCTGGTAAAGCTTAACAGAGAAGA
TCTGTTGCGCAAACAGCGCACTTTCGACAATGGAAGCATCCCCCACCAGATTCACCTGGGCGAACTGCAC
GCTATCCTCAGGCGGCAAGAGGATTTCTACCCCTTTTTGAAAGATAACAGGGAAAAGATTGAGAAAATCC
TCACATTTCGGATACCCTACTATGTAGGCCCCCTCGCCCGGGGAAATTCCAGATTCGCGTGGATGACTCG
CAAATCAGAAGAGACCATCACTCCCTGGAACTTCGAGGAAGTCGTGGATAAGGGGGCCTCTGCCCAGTCC
TTCATCGAAAGGATGACTAACTTTGATAAAAATCTGCCTAACGAAAAGGTGCTTCCTAAACACTCTCTGC
TGTACGAGTACTTCACAGTTTATAACGAGCTCACCAAGGTCAAATACGTCACAGAAGGGATGAGAAAGCC
AGCATTCCTGTCTGGAGAGCAGAAGAAAGCTATCGTGGACCTCCTCTTCAAGACGAACCGGAAAGTTACC
GTGAAACAGCTCAAAGAAGACTATTTCAAAAAGATTGAATGTTTCGACTCTGTTGAAATCAGCGGAGTGG
AGGATCGCTTCAACGCATCCCTGGGAACGTATCACGATCTCCTGAAAATCATTAAAGACAAGGACTTCCT
GGACAATGAGGAGAACGAGGACATTCTTGAGGACATTGTCCTCACCCTTACGTTGTTTGAAGATAGGGAG
ATGATTGAAGAACGCTTGAAAACTTACGCTCATCTCTTCGACGACAAAGTCATGAAACAGCTCAAGAGGC
GCCGATATACAGGATGGGGGCGGCTGTCAAGAAAACTGATCAATGGGATCCGAGACAAGCAGAGTGGAAA
GACAATCCTGGATTTTCTTAAGTCCGATGGATTTGCCAACCGGAACTTCATGCAGTTGATCCATGATGAC
TCTCTCACCTTTAAGGAGGACATCCAGAAAGCACAAGTTTCTGGCCAGGGGGACAGTCTTCACGAGCACA
TCGCTAATCTTGCAGGTAGCCCAGCTATCAAAAAGGGAATACTGCAGACCGTTAAGGTCGTGGATGAACT
CGTCAAAGTAATGGGAAGGCATAAGCCCGAGAATATCGTTATCGAGATGGCCCGAGAGAACCAAACTACC
CAGAAGGGACAGAAGAACAGTAGGGAAAGGATGAAGAGGATTGAAGAGGGTATAAAAGAACTGGGGTCCC
AAATCCTTAAGGAACACCCAGTTGAAAACACCCAGCTTCAGAATGAGAAGCTCTACCTGTACTACCTGCA
GAACGGCAGGGACATGTACGTGGATCAGGAACTGGACATCAATCGGCTCTCCGACTACGACGTGGATCAT
ATCGTGCCCCAGTCTTTTCTCAAAGATGATTCTATTGATAATAAAGTGTTGACAAGATCCGATAAAAATA
GAGGGAAGAGTGATAACGTCCCCTCAGAAGAAGTTGTCAAGAAAATGAAAAATTATTGGCGGCAGCTGCT
GAACGCCAAACTGATCACACAACGGAAGTTCGATAATCTGACTAAGGCTGAACGAGGTGGCCTGTCTGAG
TTGGATAAAGCCGGCTTCATCAAAAGGCAGCTTGTTGAGACACGCCAGATCACCAAGCACGTGGCCCAAA
TTCTCGATTCACGCATGAACACCAAGTACGATGAAAATGACAAACTGATTCGAGAGGTGAAAGTTATTAC
TCTGAAGTCTAAGCTGGTCTCAGATTTCAGAAAGGACTTTCAGTTTTATAAGGTGAGAGAGATCAACAAT
TACCACCATGCGCATGATGCCTACCTGAATGCAGTGGTAGGCACTGCACTTATCAAAAAATATCCCAAGC
TTGAATCTGAATTTGTTTACGGAGACTATAAAGTGTACGATGTTAGGAAAATGATCGCAAAGTCTGAGCA
GGAAATAGGCAAGGCCACCGCTAAGTACTTCTTTTACAGCAATATTATGAATTTTTTCAAGACCGAGATT
ACACTGGCCAATGGAGAGATTCGGAAGCGACCACTTATCGAAACAAACGGAGAAACAGGAGAAATCGTGT
GGGACAAGGGTAGGGATTTCGCGACAGTCCGGAAGGTCCTGTCCATGCCGCAGGTGAACATCGTTAAAAA
GACCGAAGTACAGACCGGAGGCTTCTCCAAGGAAAGTATCCTCCCGAAAAGGAACAGCGACAAGCTGATC
GCACGCAAAAAAGATTGGGACCCCAAGAAATACGGCGGATTCGATTCTCCTACAGTCGCTTACAGTGTAC
TGGTTGTGGCCAAAGTGGAGAAAGGGAAGTCTAAAAAACTCAAAAGCGTCAAGGAACTGCTGGGCATCAC
AATCATGGAGCGATCAAGCTTCGAAAAAAACCCCATCGACTTTCTCGAGGCGAAAGGATATAAAGAGGTC
AAAAAAGACCTCATCATTAAGCTTCCCAAGTACTCTCTCTTTGAGCTTGAAAACGGCCGGAAACGAATGC
TCGCTAGTGCGGGCGAGCTGCAGAAAGGTAACGAGCTGGCACTGCCCTCTAAATACGTTAATTTCTTGTA
TCTGGCCAGCCACTATGAAAAGCTCAAAGGGTCTCCCGAAGATAATGAGCAGAAGCAGCTGTTCGTGGAA
CAACACAAACACTACCTTGATGAGATCATCGAGCAAATAAGCGAATTCTCCAAAAGAGTGATCCTCGCCG
ACGCTAACCTCGATAAGGTGCTTTCTGCTTACAATAAGCACAGGGATAAGCCCATCAGGGAGCAGGCAGA
AAACATTATCCACTTGTTTACTCTGACCAACTTGGGCGCGCCTGCAGCCTTCAAGTACTTCGACACCACC
ATAGACAGAAAGCGGTACACCTCTACAAAGGAGGTCCTGGACGCCACACTGATTCATCAGTCAATTACGG
GGCTCTATGAAACAAGAATCGACCTCTCTCAGCTCGGTGGAGACAGCAGGGCTGACCCCAAGAAGAAGAG
GAAGGTGTGAAAGGGTTCGATCCCTACCGGTGAGAGGGCGAATCCAGCTCTGGAGCAGAGGCTCTGGCAG
CTTTTGCAGCGTTTATATAACATGAAATATATATACGCATTCCGATCAAAGCTGGGTTAACCAGATAGAT
AGATAGTAACGTTTAAATAGCGCCTGGCGCGTTCGATTTTAAAGAGATTTAGAGCGTTATCCCGTGCCTA
TAGATCTTATAGTATAGACAACGAACGATCACTCAAATCCAAGTCAATAATTCAAGAATTTATGTCTGTT
TCTGTGAAAGGGAAACTAATTTTGTTAAAGAAGACTTACAATATCGTAATACTTGTTCAATCGTCGTGGC
CGATAGAAATATCTTACAATCCGAAAGTTGATGAATGGAATTGGTCTGCAACTGGTCGCCTTCATTTCGT
AAAATGTTCGCTTGCGGCCGAAAAATTTCGATATATCTACAATTGATCTACAATCTTTACTAAATTTTGA
AAAAGGAACACTTTGAATTTCGAACTGTCAATCGTATCATTAGAATTTAATCTAAATTTAAATCTTGCTA
AAGGAAATAGCAAGGAACACTTTCGTCGTCGGCTACGCATTCATTGTAAAATTTTAAATTTTGACATTCC
GCACTTTTTGATAGATAAGCGAAGAGTATTTTTATTACATGTATCGCAAGTATTCATTTCAACACACATA
TCTA
